Addgene plasmid #19698: TLD_062
Purpose: (Empty Backbone)
Depositing lab: James Collins. Depositing organization: Boston University Medical Campus. Publication: A tunable genetic switch based on RNAi and repressor proteins for regulating gene expression in mammalian cells. Deans TL, Cantor CR, Collins JJ. Cell. 2007 Jul 27. 130(2):363-72. 10.1016/j.cell.2007.05.045 PubMed 17662949.
Backbone
  Vector backbone: LTRi
  Backbone size (bp): 3341
  Vector type: Mammalian Expression, Synthetic Biology
Growth in bacteria
  Bacterial resistance: Ampicillin, 100 μg/mL
  Growth temperature: 37°C
  Growth strain: DH5alpha
  Copy number: High Copy
Gene/Insert
  Gene/Insert name: None
  Cloning method: Restriction Enzyme
  Sequencing primers: 5′ SP6; 3′ M13_puc_for
Terms and licenses: Academic/Nonprofit Terms; Industry Terms: Not Available to Industry
How to cite: TLD_062 was a gift from James Collins (Addgene plasmid # 19698 ; http://n2t.net/addgene:19698 ; RRID:Addgene_19698)
