[The description below was written by a language model from this plasmid's Addgene catalogue record, the feature table of its GenBank file and pLannotate feature annotations shown in this document.]
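Description:
TLD_062 is a small (3,341 bp) empty-backbone plasmid catalogued as a mammalian expression and synthetic biology vector on a backbone called LTRi. It comes from work on a tunable mammalian gene switch that combines RNA interference with repressor proteins. The plasmid is propagated in E. coli as a high-copy construct through a ColE1/pUC-type origin and is selected with ampicillin via the β-lactamase gene and its native promoter. An f1 origin is also present, which would allow single-stranded DNA production. The surrounding architecture is that of a general cloning vector. It includes SP6 and T7 phage promoters flanking the cloning region, a lacZα fragment, and the lac promoter, operator and CAP site with a short lacI remnant. No mammalian selection marker is annotated.

The functional element is a human U6 RNA polymerase III promoter interrupted by a single tet operator, so the annotation splits the promoter into two fragments on either side of the operator. This arrangement makes U6 transcription repressible by TetR, with repression relieved by tetracycline-class inducers. It is normally used to drive a short hairpin RNA under repressor control. The record lists no insert, and no hairpin or other transcribed payload is annotated downstream of the promoter. The plasmid therefore appears to be the recipient module into which an shRNA sequence would be placed by restriction cloning, though the record does not state this use explicitly. A short annotated match to a hornet peptide near the SP6 promoter is most likely a spurious similarity hit. The accompanying GenBank record covers only 831 bp spanning the U6/tet operator region through T7 and into the f1 origin, and it is consistent with the full-length feature table.
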