Features (pLannotate 1.2.2; 16 found; start..end, strand, type, name):
     11..29      +  promoter       SP6 promoter: promoter for bacteriophage SP6 RNA polymerase
     41..103     +  CDS            VESPI_VESMG (fragment): Experimental evidence at protein level: Swiss-Prot protein existence level 1. Shows contractile activity on isolated ileum smooth muscle. From Vespa magnifica (Hornet).
    175..377     +  promoter       U6 promoter (fragment): RNA polymerase III promoter for human U6 snRNA
    377..395     +  protein_bind   tet operator: bacterial operator O1 for the tetR and tetA genes tetracycline repressor TetR
    395..416     +  promoter       U6 promoter (fragment): RNA polymerase III promoter for human U6 snRNA
    490..508     -  promoter       T7 promoter: promoter for bacteriophage T7 RNA polymerase
    511..668     +  CDS            lacZα (fragment): LacZα fragment of β-galactosidase; lacZ fragment
    672..1127    +  rep_origin     f1 ori (sequence partly withheld): f1 bacteriophage origin of replication; arrow indicates direction of (+) strand synthesis
   1130..1181    -  misc_feature   bom (fragment): basis of mobility region from pBR322
   1208..1312    +  promoter       AmpR promoter: bla
   1313..2173    +  CDS            AmpR: β-lactamase; bla; confers resistance to ampicillin, carbenicillin, and related antibiotics
   2344..2932    +  rep_origin     ori: high-copy-number ColE1/pMB1/pBR322/pUC origin of replication
   3115..3207    +  CDS            lacI (fragment): lac repressor; lacI; The lac repressor binds to the lac operator to inhibit transcription in E. coli. This inhibition can be relieved by adding lactose or isopropyl-β-D-thiogalactopyranoside (IPTG).
   3220..3241    +  protein_bind   CAP binding site: CAP binding activates transcription in the presence of cAMP. E. coli catabolite activator protein
   3256..3286    +  promoter       lac promoter: promoter for the E. coli lac operon
   3294..3310    +  protein_bind   lac operator: The lac repressor binds to the lac operator to inhibit transcription in E. coli. This inhibition can be relieved by adding lactose or isopropyl-β-D-thiogalactopyranoside (IPTG). lac repressor encoded by lacI
>Addgene plasmid #19698 | TLD_062 | depositor full sequence | sequence record 9329 | Author sequence
ACGCCAAGCTATTTAGGTGACACTATAGAATACTCAAGCTATGCATCCAACGCGTTGGGAGCTCTCCCAT
ATGGTCGACCTGCAGGCGGCCGCGAATTCACTAGTGATTAGGCAAAACGCACCACGTGACGGAGCGTGAC
CGCGCGCCGAGCGCGCGCCAAGGTCGGGCAGGAAGAGGGCCTATTTCCCATGATTCCTTCATATTTGCAT
ATACGATACAAGGCTGTTAGAGAGATAATTAGAATTAATTTGACTGTAAACACAAAGATATTAGTACAAA
ATACGTGACGTAGAAAGTAATAATTTCTTGGGTAGTTTGCAGTTTTAAAATTATGTTTTAAAATGGACTA
TCATATGCTTACCGTAACTTGAAAGTACTCTATCATTGATAGAGTTATATATCTTGTGGAAAGGACGAAA
CACCGCTACACAAATCAGCGATTTTTCAAGAGAAAATCGCTGATTTGTGTAGAAAAAGGCCCAATTCGCC
CTATAGTGAGTCGTATTACAATTCACTGGCCGTCGTTTTACAACGTCGTGACTGGGAAAACCCTGGCGTT
ACCCAACTTAATCGCCTTGCAGCACATCCCCCTTTCGCCAGCTGGCGTAATAGCGAAGAGGCCCGCACCG
ATCGCCCTTCCCAACAGTTGCGCAGCCTGAATGGCGAATGG
[124 nt withheld, positions 672-795]
C
[56 nt withheld, positions 797-852]
AGCTTTACGGCACCTCGACCG
[64 nt withheld, positions 874-937]
CCTTTGACGTTGGAGTCCACGTTCTTT
[37 nt withheld, positions 965-1001]
ACCCTATCTCGGTCTATTCTTTTGATTTATAAGGGATTTTGCCGATTTCGGCCTATTGGTTAAAAAATGA
GCTGATTTAACAAATATTTAACGCGAATTTTAACAAAATATTAACGTTTACAATTTCGCCTGATGCGGTA
TTTTCTCCTTACGCATCTGTGCGGTATTTCACACCGCATACAGGTGGCACTTTTCGGGGAAATGTGCGCG
GAACCCCTATTTGTTTATTTTTCTAAATACATTCAAATATGTATCCGCTCATGAGACAATAACCCTGATA
AATGCTTCAATAATATTGAAAAAGGAAGAGTATGAGTATTCAACATTTCCGTGTCGCCCTTATTCCCTTT
TTTGCGGCATTTTGCCTTCCTGTTTTTGCTCACCCAGAAACGCTGGTGAAAGTAAAAGATGCTGAAGATC
AGTTGGGTGCACGAGTGGGTTACATCGAACTGGATCTCAACAGCGGTAAGATCCTTGAGAGTTTTCGCCC
CGAAGAACGTTTTCCAATGATGAGCACTTTTAAAGTTCTGCTATGTGGCGCGGTATTATCCCGTATTGAC
GCCGGGCAAGAGCAACTCGGTCGCCGCATACACTATTCTCAGAATGACTTGGTTGAGTACTCACCAGTCA
CAGAAAAGCATCTTACGGATGGCATGACAGTAAGAGAATTATGCAGTGCTGCCATAACCATGAGTGATAA
CACTGCGGCCAACTTACTTCTGACAACGATCGGAGGACCGAAGGAGCTAACCGCTTTTTTGCACAACATG
GGGGATCATGTAACTCGCCTTGATCGTTGGGAACCGGAGCTGAATGAAGCCATACCAAACGACGAGCGTG
ACACCACGATGCCTGTAGCAATGCCAACAACGTTGCGCAAACTATTAACTGGCGAACTACTTACTCTAGC
TTCCCGGCAACAATTAATAGACTGGATGGAGGCGGATAAAGTTGCAGGACCACTTCTGCGCTCGGCCCTT
CCGGCTGGCTGGTTTATTGCTGATAAATCTGGAGCCGGTGAGCGTGGGTCTCGCGGTATCATTGCAGCAC
TGGGGCCAGATGGTAAGCCCTCCCGTATCGTAGTTATCTACACGACGGGGAGTCAGGCAACTATGGATGA
ACGAAATAGACAGATCGCTGAGATAGGTGCCTCACTGATTAAGCATTGGTAACTGTCAGACCAAGTTTAC
TCATATATACTTTAGATTGATTTAAAACTTCATTTTTAATTTAAAAGGATCTAGGTGAAGATCCTTTTTG
ATAATCTCATGACCAAAATCCCTTAACGTGAGTTTTCGTTCCACTGAGCGTCAGACCCCGTAGAAAAGAT
CAAAGGATCTTCTTGAGATCCTTTTTTTCTGCGCGTAATCTGCTGCTTGCAAACAAAAAAACCACCGCTA
CCAGCGGTGGTTTGTTTGCCGGATCAAGAGCTACCAACTCTTTTTCCGAAGGTAACTGGCTTCAGCAGAG
CGCAGATACCAAATACTGTCCTTCTAGTGTAGCCGTAGTTAGGCCACCACTTCAAGAACTCTGTAGCACC
GCCTACATACCTCGCTCTGCTAATCCTGTTACCAGTGGCTGCTGCCAGTGGCGATAAGTCGTGTCTTACC
GGGTTGGACTCAAGACGATAGTTACCGGATAAGGCGCAGCGGTCGGGCTGAACGGGGGGTTCGTGCACAC
AGCCCAGCTTGGAGCGAACGACCTACACCGAACTGAGATACCTACAGCGTGAGCTATGAGAAAGCGCCAC
GCTTCCCGAAGGGAGAAAGGCGGACAGGTATCCGGTAAGCGGCAGGGTCGGAACAGGAGAGCGCACGAGG
GAGCTTCCAGGGGGAAACGCCTGGTATCTTTATAGTCCTGTCGGGTTTCGCCACCTCTGACTTGAGCGTC
GATTTTTGTGATGCTCGTCAGGGGGGCGGAGCCTATGGAAAAACGCCAGCAACGCGGCCTTTTTACGGTT
CCTGGCCTTTTGCTGGCCTTTTGCTCACATGTTCTTTCCTGCGTTATCCCCTGATTCTGTGGATAACCGT
ATTACCGCCTTTGAGTGAGCTGATACCGCTCGCCGCAGCCGAACGACCGAGCGCAGCGAGTCAGTGAGCG
AGGAAGCGGAAGAGCGCCCAATACGCAAACCGCCTCTCCCCGCGCGTTGGCCGATTCATTAATGCAGCTG
GCACGACAGGTTTCCCGACTGGAAAGCGGGCAGTGAGCGCAACGCAATTAATGTGAGTTAGCTCACTCAT
TAGGCACCCCAGGCTTTACACTTTATGCTTCCGGCTCGTATGTTGTGTGGAATTGTGAGCGGATAACAAT
TTCACACAGGAAACAGCTATGACCATGATT
