LOCUS       Exported 831 bp ds-DNA linear SYN 13-JUN-2021
DEFINITION  synthetic linear DNA
ACCESSION   .
VERSION     .
KEYWORDS    TLD_062
SOURCE      synthetic DNA construct
  ORGANISM  synthetic DNA construct
REFERENCE   1 (bases 1 to 831)
  AUTHORS   Deans TL, Cantor CR, Collins JJ
  TITLE     A tunable genetic switch based on RNAi and repressor proteins for
            regulating gene expression in mammalian cells.
  JOURNAL   Cell. 2007 Jul 27. 130(2):363-72.
  PUBMED    17662949
REFERENCE   2 (bases 1 to 831)
  AUTHORS   .
  TITLE     Direct Submission
  JOURNAL   Exported Jun 13, 2021 from SnapGene Server 1.1.58
            http://www.snapgene.com
FEATURES             Location/Qualifiers
     source          1..831
                     /organism="synthetic DNA construct"
                     /mol_type="other DNA"
     primer_bind     116..136
                     /label=hU6-F
                     /note="Human U6 promoter, forward primer"
     primer_bind     287..306
                     /label=LKO.1 5'
                     /note="Human U6 promoter, forward primer"
     protein_bind    318..336
                     /label=tet operator
                     /bound_moiety="tetracycline repressor TetR"
                     /note="bacterial operator O1 for the tetR and tetA genes"
     primer_bind     complement(430..449)
                     /label=T7
                     /note="T7 promoter, forward primer"
     promoter        complement(431..449)
                     /label=T7 promoter
                     /note="promoter for bacteriophage T7 RNA polymerase"
     primer_bind     complement(456..473)
                     /label=M13 Forward
                     /note="In lacZ gene. Also called M13-F20 or M13 (-21)
                     Forward"
     primer_bind     complement(456..472)
                     /label=M13 fwd
                     /note="common sequencing primer, one of multiple similar
                     variants"
     primer_bind     complement(465..487)
                     /label=M13/pUC Forward
                     /note="In lacZ gene"
     primer_bind     complement(700..719)
                     /label=F1ori-R
                     /note="F1 origin, reverse primer"
ORIGIN
        1 agctctccca tatggtcgac ctgcaggcgg ccgcgaattc actagtgatt aggcaaaacg
       61 caccacgtga cggagcgtga ccgcgcgccg agcgcgcgcc aaggtcgggc aggaagaggg
      121 cctatttccc atgattcctt catatttgca tatacgatac aaggctgtta gagagataat
      181 tagaattaat ttgactgtaa acacaaagat attagtacaa aatacgtgac gtagaaagta
      241 ataatttctt gggtagtttg cagttttaaa attatgtttt aaaatggact atcatatgct
      301 taccgtaact tgaaagtact ctatcattga tagagttata tatcttgtgg aaaggacgaa
      361 acaccgctac acaaatcagc gatttttcaa gagaaaatcg ctgatttgtg tagaaaaagg
      421 cccaattcgc cctatagtga gtcgtattac aattcactgg ccgtcgtttt acaacgtcgt
      481 gactgggaaa accctggcgt tacccaactt aatcgccttg cagcacatcc ccctttcgcc
      541 agctggcgta atagcgaaga ggcccgcacc gatcgccctt cccaacagtt gcgcagcctg
      601 aatggcgaan ggacgcgccc tgtagcggcg cannnnnnnn nnnnnnnnnn nnnnnnnnnn
      661 nnnnnnnnnn nnnnnnnnnn nnnnnnnnnn nnnnnnnnnn nnnnnnnnnn nnnnnnnnnn
      721 nnnnnnnnnn nnnnnncgcc ggctttcccc gtcanctcta aatcgggggc tccctttagg
      781 gttccnattt agtgctttnn ggcncctcga ccccaaaaan ttgattnagg g
//
